Addgene plasmid #55072: mCherry-LC-Myosin-N-7
Purpose: Localization: Light Chain Myosin, Excitation: 587, Emission: 610
Depositing lab: Michael Davidson. Depositing organization: Florida State University, Tallahassee.
Backbone
  Vector backbone: mCherry-N1
  Backbone size w/o insert (bp): 4750
  Vector type: Mammalian Expression
  Selectable markers: Neomycin (select with G418)
Growth in bacteria
  Bacterial resistance: Kanamycin, 50 μg/mL
  Growth temperature: 37°C
  Growth strain: DH5alpha
  Copy number: High Copy
Gene/Insert
  Gene/Insert name: LC-Myosin (alt name: NM_172118.1)
  Species: M. musculus (mouse)
  Promoter: CMV
  Tag / fusion protein: mCherry (C terminal on backbone)
  Cloning method: Unknown
  Sequencing primers: 5′ CMV-F; 3′ SV40pA-R
Terms and licenses: Academic/Nonprofit Terms; Industry Terms: Not Available to Industry
Depositor comments: . Excitation = 587; Emission = 610
How to cite: mCherry-LC-Myosin-N-7 was a gift from Michael Davidson (Addgene plasmid # 55072 ; http://n2t.net/addgene:55072 ; RRID:Addgene_55072)
