[The description below was written by a language model from this plasmid's Addgene catalogue record.]
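Description:
mCherry-LC-Myosin-N-7 is a mammalian expression plasmid built on the mCherry-N1 backbone (about 4.75 kb without the insert). It encodes a mouse myosin light chain fused to the red fluorescent protein mCherry. The CMV promoter, a strong constitutive viral promoter widely used in cultured mammalian cells, drives the insert. In this N1-style layout the myosin light chain coding sequence lies upstream of the fluorophore, so mCherry is attached to the C terminus of the light chain. The "N-7" in the name probably refers to the length of the linker between the two parts, but the record does not say so. The listed sequencing primers, a CMV forward primer and an SV40 polyA reverse primer, suggest that an SV40 polyadenylation signal ends the expression cassette. No feature table is provided to confirm this or other details of the backbone, and the cloning method is recorded as unknown.

In bacteria the plasmid is maintained at high copy number under kanamycin selection. In mammalian cells, the neomycin resistance marker allows stable transfectants to be selected with G418.

The stated purpose is localization. The fusion acts as a fluorescent marker for myosin light chain, so myosin-containing structures can be visualised by fluorescence microscopy in transfected cells. mCherry is recorded with an excitation peak of 587 nm and an emission peak of 610 nm, which places the signal in the red channel, where it can be combined with green or blue probes in multicolour imaging.
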