>Addgene plasmid #55072 | mCherry-LC-Myosin-N-7 | depositor partial sequence | sequence record 85456 | insert sequence
ACGTCAGATCCGCTAGCGCTACCGGACTCAGATCTCGAGCTCAAGCTTATGTCGAGCAAGAGAGCCAAGG
CCAAGACCACCAAGAAGAGGCCCCAGAGGGCTACGTCCAATGTCTTCGCCATGTTTGACCAGTCCCAGAT
CCAGGAGTTTAAGGAGGCCTTCAACATGATTGATCAGAACCGCGATGGCTTCATTGATAAGGAGGACCTG
CACGACATGTTGGCCTCTCTGGGGAAGAACCCCACAGACGAGTACCTGGAGGGCATGATGAACGAGGCGC
CAGGGCCCATCAACTTCACCATGTTCCTCACAATGTTTGGGGAGAAGCTGAACGGCACAGACCCCGAGGA
TGTGATCCGCAATGCCTTTGCCTGCTTTGATGAGGAGGCCTCAGGCTTCATCCACGAGGACCACCTGAGG
GAGCTGCTCACCACCATGGGCGACCGATTCACGGATGAGGAGGTGGACGAGATGTACCGCGAGGCACCCA
TTGATAAGAAGGGCAACTTCAACTACGTGGAGTTCACTCGCATCCTCAAACACGGCGCCAAGGACAAGGA
CGACCTGGATCCACCGGTCGCCACCATGGTGAGCAAGGGCGAGGAGGATAACATGGCCATCATCAAGGAG
TTCATGCGCTTCAAGGTGCACATGGAGGGCTCCGTGAACGGCCACGAGTTCGAGATCGAGGGCGAGGGCG
AGGGCCGCCCCTACGAGGGCACCCAGACCGCCAAGCTGAAGGTGACCAAGGGTGGCCCCCTGCCCTTCGC
CTGGGACATCCTGTCCCCTCAGTTCATGTACGGCTCCAAGGCCTACGTGAAGCACCCCGCCGACATCCCC
GACTACTTGAAGCTGTCCTTCCCCGAGGGCTTCAAGTGGGAGCGCGTGATGAACTTCGAGGACGGCGGCG
TGGTGACCGTGACCCAGGACTCCTCCCTGCAGGACGGCGAGTTCATCTACAAGGTGAAGCTGCGCGGCAC
CAACTTCCCCTCCGACGGCCCCGTAATGCAGAAGAAGACCATGGGCTGGGAGGCCTCCTCCGAGCGGATG
TACCCCGAGGACGGCGCCCTGAAGGGCGAGATCAAGCAGAGGCTGAAGCTGAAGGACGGCGGCCACTACG
ACGCTGAGGTCAAGACCACCTACAAGGCCAAGAAGCCCGTGCAGCTGCCCGGCGCCTACAACGTCAACAT
CAAGTTGGACATCACCTCCCACAACGAGGACTACACCATCGTGGAACAGTACGAACGCGCCGAGGGCCGC
CACTCCACCGGCGGCATGGACGAGCTGTACAAGTAAAGCGGCCGCGACTCTAGATCATAATCAGCCATAC
CACATT
