>Addgene plasmid #55072 | mCherry-LC-Myosin-N-7 | addgene partial sequence | sequence record 118147 | Mombaerts mRFPup 5'-GTGGCCGTTCACGGAGCCCTCCATG-3'
TGTTATCCTCCTCGCCCTTGCTCACCATGGTGGCGACCGGTGGATCCAGGTCGTCCTTGTCCTTGGCGCC
GTGTTTGAGGATGCGAGTGAACTCCACGTAGTTGAAGTTGCCCTTCTTATCAATGGGTGCCTCGCGGTAC
ATCTCGTCCACCTCCTCATCCGTGAATCGGTCGCCCATGGTGGTGAGCAGCTCCCTCAGGTGGTCCTCGT
GGATGAAGCCTGAGGCCTCCTCATCAAAGCAGGCAAAGGCATTGCGGATCACATCCTCGGGGTCTGTGCC
GTTCAGCTTCTCCCCAAACATTGTGAGGAACATGGTGAAGTTGATGGGCCCTGGCGCCTCGTTCATCATG
CCCTCCAGGTACTCGTCTGTGGGGTTCTTCCCCAGAGAGGCCAACATGTCGTGCAGGTCCTCCTTATCAA
TGAAGCCATCGCGGTTCTGATCAATCATGTTGAAGGCCTCCTTAAACTCCTGGATCTGGGACTGGTCAAA
CATGGCGAAGACATTGGACGTAGCCCTCTGGGGCCTCTTCTTGGTGGTCTTGGCCTTGGCTCTCTTGCTC
GACATAAGCTTGAGCTCGAGATCTGAGTCCGGTAGCGCTAGCGGATCTGACGGTTCACTAAACCAGCTCT
GCTTATATAGACCTCCCACCGTACACGCCTACCGCCCATTTGCGTCAATGGGGCGGAGTTGTTACGACAT
TTTGGAAAGTCCCGTTGATTTTGGTGCCAAAA
